Addgene plasmid #198625: pBad-HaloGFP-175-178
Purpose: Green fluorescent Ca2+ ion indicator for bacterial expression.
Depositing lab: Robert Campbell. Depositing organization: The University of Tokyo. Publication: Chemigenetic indicators based on synthetic chelators and green fluorescent protein. Zhu W, Takeuchi S, Imai S, Terada T, Ueda T, Nasu Y, Terai T, Campbell RE. Nat Chem Biol. 2023 Jan;19(1):38-44. doi: 10.1038/s41589-022-01134-z. Epub 2022 Sep 22. PubMed 36138142.
Backbone
  Vector backbone: PBad
  Backbone manufacturer: Invitrogen
  Backbone size w/o insert (bp): 4000
  Vector type: Bacterial Expression
Growth in bacteria
  Bacterial resistance: Ampicillin, 100 μg/mL
  Growth temperature: 37°C
  Growth strain: DH5alpha
  Copy number: High Copy
Gene/Insert
  Gene/Insert name: HaloGFP-175-178
  Species: Synthetic
  Insert size (bp): 1614
  Promoter: araBAD promoter
  Cloning method: Gibson Cloning
  Sequencing primers: 5′ pBAD forward; 3′ pBAD Reverse
Terms and licenses: Academic/Nonprofit Terms; Industry Terms: Not Available to Industry
How to cite: pBad-HaloGFP-175-178 was a gift from Robert Campbell (Addgene plasmid # 198625 ; http://n2t.net/addgene:198625 ; RRID:Addgene_198625)
