[The description below was written by a language model from this plasmid's Addgene catalogue record and pLannotate feature annotations shown in this document.]
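Description:
pBad-HaloGFP-175-178 is a bacterial expression plasmid built on the Invitrogen pBAD backbone, carrying a synthetic chemigenetic green fluorescent Ca2+ indicator scaffold. It replicates in E. coli from a high-copy ColE1/pMB1-type origin and is selected with ampicillin through the β-lactamase (AmpR) gene driven by its own promoter. A pBR322-derived bom region and a small remnant of rop are also annotated. The sequenced record is 5,681 nt, consistent with the listed backbone of about 4 kb plus a 1,614 bp insert.

Expression is driven by the araBAD promoter, with the divergently oriented araC regulator encoded on the same plasmid, so transcription is induced by L-arabinose and otherwise kept low. The open reading frame begins with the usual pBAD N-terminal leader: a short segment annotated as a fragment of a His-containing composite tag, the T7 gene 10 leader that aids translation, and an Xpress epitope with an enterokinase cleavage site. The insert itself is annotated as an N-terminal HaloTag fragment, then a GFP annotated as cEGFP, then a C-terminal HaloTag fragment. This layout indicates that the fluorescent protein is inserted within the self-labelling dehalogenase; the name presumably refers to the insertion position, though the record does not say so. HaloTag covalently binds chloroalkane ligands, and the associated publication title points to synthetic chelators as the sensing moiety, with GFP as the fluorescent readout. The rrnB T1 and T2 terminators follow the coding region. The stated use is production of the indicator protein in bacteria.
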