Features (pLannotate 1.2.2; 16 found; start..end, strand, type, name):
     18..302     +  promoter       araBAD promoter: araBAD; promoter of the L-arabinose operon of E. coli; the araC regulatory gene is transcribed in the opposite direction (Guzman et al., 1995)
    348..368     +  CDS            capTEV™ (fragment): composite tag for in vivo biotinylation, TEV protease cleavage, and 6xHis tagging
    369..401     +  CDS            T7 tag (gene 10 leader): leader peptide from bacteriophage T7 gene 10 promotes efficient translation in E. coli
    405..428     +  CDS            Xpress™ tag: Xpress™ epitope tag, including an enterokinase recognition and cleavage site
    444..965     +  CDS            HaloTag® (fragment): modified bacterial dehalogenase that forms covalent bonds with chloroalkane derivatives
    969..1694    +  CDS            cEGFP: cEGFP is a basic (constitutively fluorescent) green fluorescent protein published in 2008, derived from Aequorea victoria.
   1700..2057    +  CDS            HaloTag® (fragment): modified bacterial dehalogenase that forms covalent bonds with chloroalkane derivatives
   2150..2265    +  ncRNA          5S rRNA: Accession: RF00001 - 5S ribosomal RNA
   2269..2355    +  terminator     rrnB T1 terminator: Escherichia coli rrnB; transcription terminator T1 from the E. coli rrnB gene
   2447..2474    +  terminator     rrnB T2 terminator: transcription terminator T2 from the E. coli rrnB gene
   2493..2584    +  promoter       AmpR promoter: bla
   2585..3445    +  CDS            AmpR: β-lactamase; bla; confers resistance to ampicillin, carbenicillin, and related antibiotics
   3616..4204    +  rep_origin     ori: high-copy-number ColE1/pMB1/pBR322/pUC origin of replication
   4390..4530    -  misc_feature   bom: basis of mobility region from pBR322
   4632..4672    -  CDS            rop (fragment): Rop protein, which maintains plasmids at low copy number; rop
   4794..5672    -  CDS            araC: L-arabinose regulatory protein; araC
>Addgene plasmid #198625 | pBad-HaloGFP-175-178 | addgene full sequence | sequence record 389881 | Addgene NGS Result
ACTCCCGCCATTCAGAGAAGAAACCAATTGTCCATATTGCATCAGACATTGCCGTCACTGCGTCTTTTAC
TGGCTCTTCTCGCTAACCAAACCGGTAACCCCGCTTATTAAAAGCATTCTGTAACAAAGCGGGACCAAAG
CCATGACAAAAACGCGTAACAAAAGTGTCTATAATCACGGCAGAAAAGTCCACATTGATTATTTGCACGG
CGTCACACTTTGCTATGCCATAGCATTTTTATCCATAAGATTAGCGGATCCTACCTGACGCTTTTTATCG
CAACTCTCTACTGTTTCTCCATACCCGTTTTTTGGGCTAACAGGAGGAATTAACCATGGGGGGTTCTCAT
CATCATCATCATCATGGTATGGCTAGCATGACTGGTGGACAGCAAATGGGTCGGGATCTGTACGACGATG
ACGATAAGGATCCGAGCTCGAGAATGGCAGAAATCGGTACTGGCTTTCCATTCGACCCCCATTATGTGGA
AGTCCTGGGCGAGCGCATGCACTACGTCGATGTTGGTCCGCGCGATGGCACCCCTGTGCTGTTCCTGCAC
GGTAACCCGACCTCCTCCTACGTGTGGCGCAACATCATCCCGCATGTTGCACCGACCCATCGCTGCATTG
CTCCAGACCTGATCGGTATGGGCAAATCCGACAAACCAGACCTGGGTTATTTCTTCGACGACCACGTCCG
CTTCATGGATGCCTTCATCGAAGCCCTGGGTCTGGAAGAGGTCGTCCTGGTCATTCACGACTGGGGCTCC
GCTCTGGGTTTCCACTGGGCCAAGCGCAATCCAGAGCGCGTCAAAGGTATTGCATTTATGGAGTTCATCC
GCCCTATCCCGACCTGGGACGAATGGCCAGAATTTGCCCGCGAGACCTTCCAGGCCTTCCGCACCACCGA
CGTCGGCCGCAAGCTGATCATCGATCAGAACGTTTTTATCGAGGGTACGCTGCCGGGTGAAAACGTCTAT
ATCAAGGCCGACAAGCAGAAGAACGGCATCAAGGCGAACTTCAAGATCCGCCACAACATCGAGGACGGCG
GCGTGCAGCTCGCCTACCACTACCAGCAGAACACCCCCATCGGCGACGGCCCCGTGCTGCTGCCCGACAA
CCACTACCTGAGCGTCCAGTCCAAACTTTCGAAAGACCCCAACGAGAAGCGCGATCACATGGTCCTGCTG
GAGTTCGTGACCGCCGCCGGGATCACTCTCGGCATGGACGAGCTGTACAAGGGCGGTACCGGAGGGAGCA
TGGTGAGCAAGGGCGAGGAGCTGTTCACCGGGGTGGTGCCCATCCTGGTCGAGCTGGACGGCGACGTAAA
CGGCCACAAGTTCAGCGTGTCCGGCGAGGGTGAGGGCGATGCCACCTACGGCAAGCTGACCCTGAAGTTC
ATCTGCACCACCGGCAAGCTGCCCGTGCCCTGGCCCACCCTCGTGACCACCCTGACCTACGGCGTGCAGT
GCTTCAGCCGCTACCCCGACCACATGAAGCAGCACGACTTCTTCAAGTCCGCCATGCCCGAAGGCTACAT
CCAGGAGCGCACCATCTTCTTCAAGGACGACGGCAACTACAAGACCCGCGCCGAGGTGAAGTTCGAGGGC
GACACCCTGGTGAACCGCATCGAGCTGAAGGGCATCGACTTCAAGGAGGACGGCAACATCCTGGGGCATA
AGCTGGAGTACAACCTTGGCCGCCCGCTGACTGAAGTCGAGATGGACCATTACCGCGAGCCGTTCCTGAA
TCCTGTTGACCGCGAGCCACTGTGGCGCTTCCCAAACGAGCTGCCAATCGCCGGTGAGCCAGCGAACATC
GTCGCGCTGGTCGAAGAATACATGGACTGGCTGCACCAGTCCCCTGTCCCGAAGCTGCTGTTCTGGGGCA
CCCCAGGCGTTCTGATCCCACCGGCCGAAGCCGCTCGCCTGGCCAAAAGCCTGCCTAACTGCAAGGCTGT
GGACATCGGCCCGGGTCTGAATCTGCTGCAAGAAGACAACCCGGACCTGATCGGCAGCGAGATCGCGCGC
TGGCTGTCGACGCTCGAGATTTCCGGCTGAAAGCTTGGCTGTTTTGGCGGATGAGAGAAGATTTTCAGCC
TGATACAGATTAAATCAGAACGCAGAAGCGGTCTGATAAAACAGAATTTGCCTGGCGGCAGTAGCGCGGT
GGTCCCACCTGACCCCATGCCGAACTCAGAAGTGAAACGCCGTAGCGCCGATGGTAGTGTGGGGTCTCCC
CATGCGAGAGTAGGGAACTGCCAGGCATCAAATAAAACGAAAGGCTCAGTCGAAAGACTGGGCCTTTCGT
TTTATCTGTTGTTTGTCGGTGAACGCTCTCCTGAGTAGGACAAATCCGCCGGGAGCGGATTTGAACGTTG
CGAAGCAACGGCCCGGAGGGTGGCGGGCAGGACGCCCGCCATAAACTGCCAGGCATCAAATTAAGCAGAA
GGCCATCCTGACGGATGGCCTTTTTGCGTTTCTACAAACTCTTTTGTTTATTTTTCTAAATACATTCAAA
TATGTATCCGCTCATGAGACAATAACCCTGATAAATGCTTCAATAATATTGAAAAAGGAAGAGTATGAGT
ATTCAACATTTCCGTGTCGCCCTTATTCCCTTTTTTGCGGCATTTTGCCTTCCTGTTTTTGCTCACCCAG
AAACGCTGGTGAAAGTAAAAGATGCTGAAGATCAGTTGGGTGCACGAGTGGGTTACATCGAACTGGATCT
CAACAGCGGTAAGATCCTTGAGAGTTTTCGCCCCGAAGAACGTTTTCCAATGATGAGCACTTTTAAAGTT
CTGCTATGTGGCGCGGTATTATCCCGTGTTGACGCCGGGCAAGAGCAACTCGGTCGCCGCATACACTATT
CTCAGAATGACTTGGTTGAGTACTCACCAGTCACAGAAAAGCATCTTACGGATGGCATGACAGTAAGAGA
ATTATGCAGTGCTGCCATAACCATGAGTGATAACACTGCGGCCAACTTACTTCTGACAACGATCGGAGGA
CCGAAGGAGCTAACCGCTTTTTTGCACAACATGGGGGATCATGTAACTCGCCTTGATCGTTGGGAACCGG
AGCTGAATGAAGCCATACCAAACGACGAGCGTGACACCACGATGCCTGTAGCAATGGCAACAACGTTGCG
CAAACTATTAACTGGCGAACTACTTACTCTAGCTTCCCGGCAACAATTAATAGACTGGATGGAGGCGGAT
AAAGTTGCAGGACCACTTCTGCGCTCGGCCCTTCCGGCTGGCTGGTTTATTGCTGATAAATCTGGAGCCG
GTGAGCGTGGGTCTCGCGGTATCATTGCAGCACTGGGGCCAGATGGTAAGCCCTCCCGTATCGTAGTTAT
CTACACGACGGGGAGTCAGGCAACTATGGATGAACGAAATAGACAGATCGCTGAGATAGGTGCCTCACTG
ATTAAGCATTGGTAACTGTCAGACCAAGTTTACTCATATATACTTTAGATTGATTTAAAACTTCATTTTT
AATTTAAAAGGATCTAGGTGAAGATCCTTTTTGATAATCTCATGACCAAAATCCCTTAACGTGAGTTTTC
GTTCCACTGAGCGTCAGACCCCGTAGAAAAGATCAAAGGATCTTCTTGAGATCCTTTTTTTCTGCGCGTA
ATCTGCTGCTTGCAAACAAAACAACCACCGCTACCAGCGGTGGTTTGTTTGCCGGATCAAGAGCTACCAA
CTCTTTTTCCGAAGGTAACTGGCTTCAGCAGAGCGCAGATACCAAATACTGTCCTTCTAGTGTAGCCGTA
GTTAGGCCACCACTTCAAGAACTCTGTAGCACCGCCTACATACCTCGCTCTGCTAATCCTGTTACCAGTG
GCTGCTGCCAGTGGCGATAAGTCGTGTCTTACCGGGTTGGACTCAAGACGATAGTTACCGGATAAGGCGC
AGCGGTCGGGCTGAACGGGGGGTTCGTGCACACAGCCCAGCTTGGAGCGAACGACCTACACCGAACTGAG
ATACCTACAGCGTGAGCTATGAGAAAGCGCCACGCTTCCCGAAGGGAGAAAGGCGGACAGGTATCCGGTA
AGCGGCAGGGTCGGAACAGGAGAGCGCACGAGGGAGCTTCCAGGGGGAAACGCCTGGTATCTTTATAGTC
CTGTCGGGTTTCGCCACCTCTGACTTGAGCGTCGATTTTTGTGATGCTCGTCAGGGGGGCGGAGCCTATG
GAAAAACGCCAGCAACGCGGCCTTTTTACGGTTCCTGGCCTTTTGCTGGCCTTTTGCTCACATGTTCTTT
CCTGCGTTATCCCCTGATTCTGTGGATAACCGTATTACCGCCTTTGAGTGAGCTGATACCGCTCGCCGCA
GCCGAACGACCGAGCGCAGCGAGTCAGTGAGCGAGGAAGCGGAAGAGCGCCTGATGCGGTATTTTCTCCT
TACGCATCTGTGCGGTATTTCACACCGCATATGGTGCACTCTCAGTACAATCTGCTCTGATGCCGCATAG
TTAAGCCAGTATACACTCCGCTATCGCTACGTGACTGGGTCATGGCTGCGCCCCGACACCCGCCAACACC
CGCTGACGCGCCCTGACGGGCTTGTCTGCTCCCGGCATCCGCTTACAGACAAGCTGTGACCGTCTCCGGG
AGCTGCATGTGTCAGAGGTTTTCACCGTCATCACCGAAACGCGCGAGGCAGCAGATCAATTCGCGCGCGA
AGGCGAAGCGGCATGCATAATGTGCCTGTCAAATGGACGAAGCAGGGATTCTGCAAACCCTATGCTACTC
CGTCAAGCCGTCAATTGTCTGATTCGTTACCAATTATGACAACTTGACGGCTACATCATTCACTTTTTCT
TCACAACCGGCACGGAACTCGCTCGGGCTGGCCCCGGTGCATTTTTTAAATACCCGCGAGAAATAGAGTT
GATCGTCAAAACCAACATTGCGACCGACGGTGGCGATAGGCATCCGGGTGGTGCTCAAAAGCAGCTTCGC
CTGGCTGATACGTTGGTCCTCGCGCCAGCTTAAGACGCTAATCCCTAACTGCTGGCGGAAAAGATGTGAC
AGACGCGACGGCGACAAGCAAACATGCTGTGCGACGCTGGCGATATCAAAATTGCTGTCTGCCAGGTGAT
CGCTGATGTACTGACAAGCCTCGCGTACCCGATTATCCATCGGTGGATGGAGCGACTCGTTAATCGCTTC
CATGCGCCGCAGTAACAATTGCTCAAGCAGATTTATCGCCAGCAGCTCCGAATAGCGCCCTTCCCCTTGC
CCGGCGTTAATGATTTGCCCAAACAGGTCGCTGAAATGCGGCTGGTGCGCTTCATCCGGGCGAAAGAACC
CCGTATTGGCAAATATTGACGGCCAGTTAAGCCATTCATGCCAGTAGGCGCGCGGACGAAAGTAAACCCA
CTGGTGATACCATTCGCGAGCCTCCGGATGACGACCGTAGTGATGAATCTCTCCTGGCGGGAACAGCAAA
ATATCACCCGGTCGGCAAACAAATTCTCGTCCCTGATTTTTCACCACCCCCTGACCGCGAATGGTGAGAT
TGAGAATATAACCTTTCATTCCCAGCGGTCGGTCGATAAAAAAATCGAGATAACCGTTGGCCTCAATCGG
CGTTAAACCCGCCACCAGATGGGCATTAAACGAGTATCCCGGCAGCAGGGGATCATTTTGCGCTTCAGCC
ATACTTTTCAT
